>Addgene plasmid #172607 | px458-AMBRA1 #3 | addgene full sequence | sequence record 340104 | Addgene NGS Result
GAGGGCCTATTTCCCATGATTCCTTCATATTTGCATATACGATACAAGGCTGTTAGAGAGATAATTGGAA
TTAATTTGACTGTAAACACAAAGATATTAGTACAAAATACGTGACGTAGAAAGTAATAATTTCTTGGGTA
GTTTGCAGTTTTAAAATTATGTTTTAAAATGGACTATCATATGCTTACCGTAACTTGAAAGTATTTCGAT
TTCTTGGCTTTATATATCTTGTGGAAAGGACGAAACACCGTGGTAGAAGATAAAACCCGGGTTTTAGAGC
TAGAAATAGCAAGTTAAAATAAGGCTAGTCCGTTATCAACTTGAAAAAGTGGCACCGAGTCGGTGCTTTT
TTGTTTTAGAGCTAGAAATAGCAAGTTAAAATAAGGCTAGTCCGTTTTTAGCGCGTGCGCCAATTCTGCA
GACAAATGGCTCTAGAGGTACCCGTTACATAACTTACGGTAAATGGCCCGCCTGGCTGACCGCCCAACGA
CCCCCGCCCATTGACGTCAATAGTAACGCCAATAGGGACTTTCCATTGACGTCAATGGGTGGAGTATTTA
CGGTAAACTGCCCACTTGGCAGTACATCAAGTGTATCATATGCCAAGTACGCCCCCTATTGACGTCAATG
ACGGTAAATGGCCCGCCTGGCATTGTGCCCAGTACATGACCTTATGGGACTTTCCTACTTGGCAGTACAT
CTACGTATTAGTCATCGCTATTACCATGGTCGAGGTGAGCCCCACGTTCTGCTTCACTCTCCCCATCTCC
CCCCCCTCCCCACCCCCAATTTTGTATTTATTTATTTTTTAATTATTTTGTGCAGCGATGGGGGCGGGGG
GGGGGGGGGGGCGCGCGCCRGGSGGGGSGGGGSGGGGSGRGGGGSGGGGSGGGGCGRGGCGGAGAGGTGC
GGCGGCAGCCAATCAGAGCGGCGCGCTCCGAAAGTTTCCTTTTATGGCGAGGCGGCGGCGGCGGCGGCCC
TATAAAAAGCGAAGCGCGCGGCGGGCGGGAGTCGCTGCGCGCTGCCTTCGCCCCGTGCCCCGCTCCGCCG
CCGCCTCGCGCCGCCCGCCCCGGCTCTGACTGACCGCGTTACTCCCACAGGTGAGCGGGCGGGACGGCCC
TTCTCCTCCGGGCTGTAATTAGCTGAGCAAGAGGTAAGGGTTTAAGGGATGGTTGGTTGGTGGGGTATTA
ATGTTTAATTACCTGGAGCACCTGCCTGAAATCACTTTTTTTCAGGTTGGACCGGTGCCACCATGGACTA
TAAGGACCACGACGGAGACTACAAGGATCATGATATTGATTACAAAGACGATGACGATAAGATGGCCCCA
AAGAAGAAGCGGAAGGTCGGTATCCACGGAGTCCCAGCAGCCGACAAGAAGTACAGCATCGGCCTGGACA
TCGGCACCAACTCTGTGGGCTGGGCCGTGATCACCGACGAGTACAAGGTGCCCAGCAAGAAATTCAAGGT
GCTGGGCAACACCGACCGGCACAGCATCAAGAAGAACCTGATCGGAGCCCTGCTGTTCGACAGCGGCGAA
ACAGCCGAGGCCACCCGGCTGAAGAGAACCGCCAGAAGAAGATACACCAGACGGAAGAACCGGATCTGCT
ATCTGCAAGAGATCTTCAGCAACGAGATGGCCAAGGTGGACGACAGCTTCTTCCACAGACTGGAAGAGTC
CTTCCTGGTGGAAGAGGATAAGAAGCACGAGCGGCACCCCATCTTCGGCAACATCGTGGACGAGGTGGCC
TACCACGAGAAGTACCCCACCATCTACCACCTGAGAAAGAAACTGGTGGACAGCACCGACAAGGCCGACC
TGCGGCTGATCTATCTGGCCCTGGCCCACATGATCAAGTTCCGGGGCCACTTCCTGATCGAGGGCGACCT
GAACCCCGACAACAGCGACGTGGACAAGCTGTTCATCCAGCTGGTGCAGACCTACAACCAGCTGTTCGAG
GAAAACCCCATCAACGCCAGCGGCGTGGACGCCAAGGCCATCCTGTCTGCCAGACTGAGCAAGAGCAGAC
GGCTGGAAAATCTGATCGCCCAGCTGCCCGGCGAGAAGAAGAATGGCCTGTTCGGAAACCTGATTGCCCT
GAGCCTGGGCCTGACCCCCAACTTCAAGAGCAACTTCGACCTGGCCGAGGATGCCAAACTGCAGCTGAGC
AAGGACACCTACGACGACGACCTGGACAACCTGCTGGCCCAGATCGGCGACCAGTACGCCGACCTGTTTC
TGGCCGCCAAGAACCTGTCCGACGCCATCCTGCTGAGCGACATCCTGAGAGTGAACACCGAGATCACCAA
GGCCCCCCTGAGCGCCTCTATGATCAAGAGATACGACGAGCACCACCAGGACCTGACCCTGCTGAAAGCT
CTCGTGCGGCAGCAGCTGCCTGAGAAGTACAAAGAGATTTTCTTCGACCAGAGCAAGAACGGCTACGCCG
GCTACATTGACGGCGGAGCCAGCCAGGAAGAGTTCTACAAGTTCATCAAGCCCATCCTGGAAAAGATGGA
CGGCACCGAGGAACTGCTCGTGAAGCTGAACAGAGAGGACCTGCTGCGGAAGCAGCGGACCTTCGACAAC
GGCAGCATCCCCCACCAGATCCACCTGGGAGAGCTGCACGCCATTCTGCGGCGGCAGGAAGATTTTTACC
CATTCCTGAAGGACAACCGGGAAAAGATCGAGAAGATCCTGACCTTCCGCATCCCCTACTACGTGGGCCC
TCTGGCCAGGGGAAACAGCAGATTCGCCTGGATGACCAGAAAGAGCGAGGAAACCATCACCCCCTGGAAC
TTCGAGGAAGTGGTGGACAAGGGCGCTTCCGCCCAGAGCTTCATCGAGCGGATGACCAACTTCGATAAGA
ACCTGCCCAACGAGAAGGTGCTGCCCAAGCACAGCCTGCTGTACGAGTACTTCACCGTGTATAACGAGCT
GACCAAAGTGAAATACGTGACCGAGGGAATGAGAAAGCCCGCCTTCCTGAGCGGCGAGCAGAAAAAGGCC
ATCGTGGACCTGCTGTTCAAGACCAACCGGAAAGTGACCGTGAAGCAGCTGAAAGAGGACTACTTCAAGA
AAATCGAGTGCTTCGACTCCGTGGAAATCTCCGGCGTGGAAGATCGGTTCAACGCCTCCCTGGGCACATA
CCACGATCTGCTGAAAATTATCAAGGACAAGGACTTCCTGGACAATGAGGAAAACGAGGACATTCTGGAA
GATATCGTGCTGACCCTGACACTGTTTGAGGACAGAGAGATGATCGAGGAACGGCTGAAAACCTATGCCC
ACCTGTTCGACGACAAAGTGATGAAGCAGCTGAAGCGGCGGAGATACACCGGCTGGGGCAGGCTGAGCCG
GAAGCTGATCAACGGCATCCGGGACAAGCAGTCCGGCAAGACAATCCTGGATTTCCTGAAGTCCGACGGC
TTCGCCAACAGAAACTTCATGCAGCTGATCCACGACGACAGCCTGACCTTTAAAGAGGACATCCAGAAAG
CCCAGGTGTCCGGCCAGGGCGATAGCCTGCACGAGCACATTGCCAATCTGGCCGGCAGCCCCGCCATTAA
GAAGGGCATCCTGCAGACAGTGAAGGTGGTGGACGAGCTCGTGAAAGTGATGGGCCGGCACAAGCCCGAG
AACATCGTGATCGAAATGGCCAGAGAGAACCAGACCACCCAGAAGGGACAGAAGAACAGCCGCGAGAGAA
TGAAGCGGATCGAAGAGGGCATCAAAGAGCTGGGCAGCCAGATCCTGAAAGAACACCCCGTGGAAAACAC
CCAGCTGCAGAACGAGAAGCTGTACCTGTACTACCTGCAGAATGGGCGGGATATGTACGTGGACCAGGAA
CTGGACATCAACCGGCTGTCCGACTACGATGTGGACCATATCGTGCCTCAGAGCTTTCTGAAGGACGACT
CCATCGACAACAAGGTGCTGACCAGAAGCGACAAGAACCGGGGCAAGAGCGACAACGTGCCCTCCGAAGA
GGTCGTGAAGAAGATGAAGAACTACTGGCGGCAGCTGCTGAACGCCAAGCTGATTACCCAGAGAAAGTTC
GACAATCTGACCAAGGCCGAGAGAGGCGGCCTGAGCGAACTGGATAAGGCCGGCTTCATCAAGAGACAGC
TGGTGGAAACCCGGCAGATCACAAAGCACGTGGCACAGATCCTGGACTCCCGGATGAACACTAAGTACGA
CGAGAATGACAAGCTGATCCGGGAAGTGAAAGTGATCACCCTGAAGTCCAAGCTGGTGTCCGATTTCCGG
AAGGATTTCCAGTTTTACAAAGTGCGCGAGATCAACAACTACCACCACGCCCACGACGCCTACCTGAACG
CCGTCGTGGGAACCGCCCTGATCAAAAAGTACCCTAAGCTGGAAAGCGAGTTCGTGTACGGCGACTACAA
GGTGTACGACGTGCGGAAGATGATCGCCAAGAGCGAGCAGGAAATCGGCAAGGCTACCGCCAAGTACTTC
TTCTACAGCAACATCATGAACTTTTTCAAGACCGAGATTACCCTGGCCAACGGCGAGATCCGGAAGCGGC
CTCTGATCGAGACAAACGGCGAAACCGGGGAGATCGTGTGGGATAAGGGCCGGGATTTTGCCACCGTGCG
GAAAGTGCTGAGCATGCCCCAAGTGAATATCGTGAAAAAGACCGAGGTGCAGACAGGCGGCTTCAGCAAA
GAGTCTATCCTGCCCAAGAGGAACAGCGATAAGCTGATCGCCAGAAAGAAGGACTGGGACCCTAAGAAGT
ACGGCGGCTTCGACAGCCCCACCGTGGCCTATTCTGTGCTGGTGGTGGCCAAAGTGGAAAAGGGCAAGTC
CAAGAAACTGAAGAGTGTGAAAGAGCTGCTGGGGATCACCATCATGGAAAGAAGCAGCTTCGAGAAGAAT
CCCATCGACTTTCTGGAAGCCAAGGGCTACAAAGAAGTGAAAAAGGACCTGATCATCAAGCTGCCTAAGT
ACTCCCTGTTCGAGCTGGAAAACGGCCGGAAGAGAATGCTGGCCTCTGCCGGCGAACTGCAGAAGGGAAA
CGAACTGGCCCTGCCCTCCAAATATGTGAACTTCCTGTACCTGGCCAGCCACTATGAGAAGCTGAAGGGC
TCCCCCGAGGATAATGAGCAGAAACAGCTGTTTGTGGAACAGCACAAGCACTACCTGGACGAGATCATCG
AGCAGATCAGCGAGTTCTCCAAGAGAGTGATCCTGGCCGACGCTAATCTGGACAAAGTGCTGTCCGCCTA
CAACAAGCACCGGGATAAGCCCATCAGAGAGCAGGCCGAGAATATCATCCACCTGTTTACCCTGACCAAT
CTGGGAGCCCCTGCCGCCTTCAAGTACTTTGACACCACCATCGACCGGAAGAGGTACACCAGCACCAAAG
AGGTGCTGGACGCCACCCTGATCCACCAGAGCATCACCGGCCTGTACGAGACACGGATCGACCTGTCTCA
GCTGGGAGGCGACAAAAGGCCGGCGGCCACGAAAAAGGCCGGCCAGGCAAAAAAGAAAAAGGAATTCGGC
AGTGGAGAGGGCAGAGGAAGTCTGCTAACATGCGGTGACGTCGAGGAGAATCCTGGCCCAGTGAGCAAGG
GCGAGGAGCTGTTCACCGGGGTGGTGCCCATCCTGGTCGAGCTGGACGGCGACGTAAACGGCCACAAGTT
CAGCGTGTCCGGCGAGGGCGAGGGCGATGCCACCTACGGCAAGCTGACCCTGAAGTTCATCTGCACCACC
GGCAAGCTGCCCGTGCCCTGGCCCACCCTCGTGACCACCCTGACCTACGGCGTGCAGTGCTTCAGCCGCT
ACCCCGACCACATGAAGCAGCACGACTTCTTCAAGTCCGCCATGCCCGAAGGCTACGTCCAGGAGCGCAC
CATCTTCTTCAAGGACGACGGCAACTACAAGACCCGCGCCGAGGTGAAGTTCGAGGGCGACACCCTGGTG
AACCGCATCGAGCTGAAGGGCATCGACTTCAAGGAGGACGGCAACATCCTGGGGCACAAGCTGGAGTACA
ACTACAACAGCCACAACGTCTATATCATGGCCGACAAGCAGAAGAACGGCATCAAGGTGAACTTCAAGAT
CCGCCACAACATCGAGGACGGCAGCGTGCAGCTCGCCGACCACTACCAGCAGAACACCCCCATCGGCGAC
GGCCCCGTGCTGCTGCCCGACAACCACTACCTGAGCACCCAGTCCGCCCTGAGCAAAGACCCCAACGAGA
AGCGCGATCACATGGTCCTGCTGGAGTTCGTGACCGCCGCCGGGATCACTCTCGGCATGGACGAGCTGTA
CAAGGAATTCTAACTAGAGCTCGCTGATCAGCCTCGACTGTGCCTTCTAGTTGCCAGCCATCTGTTGTTT
GCCCCTCCCCCGTGCCTTCCTTGACCCTGGAAGGTGCCACTCCCACTGTCCTTTCCTAATAAAATGAGGA
AATTGCATCGCATTGTCTGAGTAGGTGTCATTCTATTCTGGGGGGTGGGGTGGGGCAGGACAGCAAGGGG
GAGGATTGGGAAGAGAATAGCAGGCATGCTGGGGAGCGGCCGCAGGAACCCCTAGTGATGGAGTTGGCCA
CTCCCTCTCTGCGCGCTCGCTCGCTCACTGAGGCCGGGCGACCAAAGGTCGCCCGACGCCCGGGCTTTGC
CCGGGCGGCCTCAGTGAGCGAGCGAGCGCGCAGCTGCCTGCAGGGGCGCCTGATGCGGTATTTTCTCCTT
ACGCATCTGTGCGGTATTTCACACCGCATA
[95 nt withheld, positions 6751-6845]
T
[46 nt withheld, positions 6847-6892]
C
[141 nt withheld, positions 6894-7034]
CCTTTGACGTTGGAGTCCACGTTCTTT
[37 nt withheld, positions 7062-7098]
ACTCTATCTCGGGCTATTCTTTTGATTTATAAGGGATTTTGCCGATTTCGGTCTATTGGTTAAAAAATGA
GCTGATTTAACAAAAATTTAACGCGAATTTTAACAAAATATTAACGTTTACAATTTTATGGTGCACTCTC
AGTACAATCTGCTCTGATGCCGCATAGTTAAGCCAGCCCCGACACCCGCCAACACCCGCTGACGCGCCCT
GACGGGCTTGTCTGCTCCCGGCATCCGCTTACAGACAAGCTGTGACCGTCTCCGGGAGCTGCATGTGTCA
GAGGTTTTCACCGTCATCACCGAAACGCGCGAGACGAAAGGGCCTCGTGATACGCCTATTTTTATAGGTT
AATGTCATGATAATAATGGTTTCTTAGACGTCAGGTGGCACTTTTCGGGGAAATGTGCGCGGAACCCCTA
TTTGTTTATTTTTCTAAATACATTCAAATATGTATCCGCTCATGAGACAATAACCCTGATAAATGCTTCA
ATAATATTGAAAAAGGAAGAGTATGAGTATTCAACATTTCCGTGTCGCCCTTATTCCCTTTTTTGCGGCA
TTTTGCCTTCCTGTTTTTGCTCACCCAGAAACGCTGGTGAAAGTAAAAGATGCTGAAGATCAGTTGGGTG
CACGAGTGGGTTACATCGAACTGGATCTCAACAGCGGTAAGATCCTTGAGAGTTTTCGCCCCGAAGAACG
TTTTCCAATGATGAGCACTTTTAAAGTTCTGCTATGTGGCGCGGTATTATCCCGTATTGACGCCGGGCAA
GAGCAACTCGGTCGCCGCATACACTATTCTCAGAATGACTTGGTTGAGTACTCACCAGTCACAGAAAAGC
ATCTTACGGATGGCATGACAGTAAGAGAATTATGCAGTGCTGCCATAACCATGAGTGATAACACTGCGGC
CAACTTACTTCTGACAACGATCGGAGGACCGAAGGAGCTAACCGCTTTTTTGCACAACATGGGGGATCAT
GTAACTCGCCTTGATCGTTGGGAACCGGAGCTGAATGAAGCCATACCAAACGACGAGCGTGACACCACGA
TGCCTGTAGCAATGGCAACAACGTTGCGCAAACTATTAACTGGCGAACTACTTACTCTAGCTTCCCGGCA
ACAATTAATAGACTGGATGGAGGCGGATAAAGTTGCAGGACCACTTCTGCGCTCGGCCCTTCCGGCTGGC
TGGTTTATTGCTGATAAATCTGGAGCCGGTGAGCGTGGAAGCCGCGGTATCATTGCAGCACTGGGGCCAG
ATGGTAAGCCCTCCCGTATCGTAGTTATCTACACGACGGGGAGTCAGGCAACTATGGATGAACGAAATAG
ACAGATCGCTGAGATAGGTGCCTCACTGATTAAGCATTGGTAACTGTCAGACCAAGTTTACTCATATATA
CTTTAGATTGATTTAAAACTTCATTTTTAATTTAAAAGGATCTAGGTGAAGATCCTTTTTGATAATCTCA
TGACCAAAATCCCTTAACGTGAGTTTTCGTTCCACTGAGCGTCAGACCCCGTAGAAAAGATCAAAGGATC
TTCTTGAGATCCTTTTTTTCTGCGCGTAATCTGCTGCTTGCAAACAAAAAAACCACCGCTACCAGCGGTG
GTTTGTTTGCCGGATCAAGAGCTACCAACTCTTTTTCCGAAGGTAACTGGCTTCAGCAGAGCGCAGATAC
CAAATACTGTTCTTCTAGTGTAGCCGTAGTTAGGCCACCACTTCAAGAACTCTGTAGCACCGCCTACATA
CCTCGCTCTGCTAATCCTGTTACCAGTGGCTGCTGCCAGTGGCGATAAGTCGTGTCTTACCGGGTTGGAC
TCAAGACGATAGTTACCGGATAAGGCGCAGCGGTCGGGCTGAACGGGGGGTTCGTGCACACAGCCCAGCT
TGGAGCGAACGACCTACACCGAACTGAGATACCTACAGCGTGAGCTATGAGAAAGCGCCACGCTTCCCGA
AGGGAGAAAGGCGGACAGGTATCCGGTAAGCGGCAGGGTCGGAACAGGAGAGCGCACGAGGGAGCTTCCA
GGGGGAAACGCCTGGTATCTTTATAGTCCTGTCGGGTTTCGCCACCTCTGACTTGAGCGTCGATTTTTGT
GATGCTCGTCAGGGGGGCGGAGCCTATGGAAAAACGCCAGCAACGCGGCCTTTTTACGGTTCCTGGCCTT
TTGCTGGCCTTTTGCTCACATGT
Features (pLannotate 1.2.2; 19 found; start..end, strand, type, name):
      1..241     +  promoter       U6 promoter: RNA polymerase III promoter for human U6 snRNA
    271..346     +  misc_RNA       gRNA scaffold: guide RNA scaffold for the Streptococcus pyogenes CRISPR/Cas9 system
    353..396     +  misc_RNA       gRNA scaffold (fragment): guide RNA scaffold for the Streptococcus pyogenes CRISPR/Cas9 system
    443..728     +  enhancer       CMV enhancer: human cytomegalovirus immediate early enhancer; contains an 18-bp deletion relative to the standard CMV enhancer
    730..1007    +  promoter       chicken β-actin promoter: No description available
   1008..1235    +  intron         hybrid intron: hybrid between chicken β-actin (CBA) and minute virus of mice (MMV) introns (Gray et al., 2011)
   1373..2974    +  CDS            Cas9(N): N-terminal portion of Streptococcus pyogenes Cas9 (Zetsche et al., 2015)
   2975..5473    +  CDS            Cas9(C): C-terminal portion of Streptococcus pyogenes Cas9 (Zetsche et al., 2015)
   5474..5521    +  CDS            nucleoplasmin NLS: bipartite nuclear localization signal from nucleoplasmin
   5591..6304    +  CDS            EGFP: EGFP is a basic (constitutively fluorescent) green fluorescent protein published in 1996, derived from Aequorea victoria. It is reported to be a rapidly-maturing weak dimer with moderate acid sensitivity.
   6338..6449    +  polyA_signal   bGH poly(A) signal: bovine growth hormone polyadenylation signal
   6554..6694    +  repeat_region  AAV2 ITR: inverted terminal repeat of adeno-associated virus serotype 2 inverted
   6699..6750    -  misc_feature   bom (fragment): basis of mobility region from pBR322
   6769..7224    +  rep_origin     f1 ori (sequence partly withheld): f1 bacteriophage origin of replication; arrow indicates direction of (+) strand synthesis
   7225..7274    -  misc_feature   bom (fragment): basis of mobility region from pBR322
   7376..7411    -  CDS            rop (fragment): Rop protein, which maintains plasmids at low copy number; rop
   7506..7610    +  promoter       AmpR promoter: bla
   7611..8471    +  CDS            AmpR: β-lactamase; bla; confers resistance to ampicillin, carbenicillin, and related antibiotics
   8642..9230    +  rep_origin     ori: high-copy-number ColE1/pMB1/pBR322/pUC origin of replication
