[The description below was written by a language model from this plasmid's Addgene catalogue record and pLannotate feature annotations shown in this document.]
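Description:
px458-AMBRA1 #3 is an all-in-one mammalian CRISPR/Cas9 expression plasmid built on the px458 backbone, carrying a single guide RNA directed against human AMBRA1 (also known as DCAF3 or WDR94). The 9.3 kb plasmid is propagated in E. coli through a high-copy ColE1/pUC-type origin and selected with ampicillin via the β-lactamase gene. An f1 phage origin is also present, along with a single AAV2 inverted terminal repeat and small bom and rop fragments, which appear to be backbone remnants rather than functional parts of the design.

The payload consists of two expression units. In the first, the human U6 RNA polymerase III promoter drives the 20-nt AMBRA1-targeting spacer, which was cloned between two BbsI sites (both destroyed in the process) directly upstream of the S. pyogenes gRNA scaffold. The annotation also detects a second, partial scaffold fragment just downstream. In the second unit, a hybrid promoter made up of the CMV enhancer, the chicken β-actin promoter and a hybrid intron drives S. pyogenes Cas9. The software annotates Cas9 as adjoining N- and C-terminal portions, but these form one continuous coding region. Cas9 is followed by a nucleoplasmin nuclear localization signal and EGFP, and the unit ends at a bGH polyadenylation signal. According to the record, EGFP is linked to Cas9 by a 2A peptide, so the two are produced as separate proteins from one transcript, although the 2A element itself is not annotated in the feature table.

There is no mammalian drug-resistance marker, so EGFP fluorescence serves to identify or sort transfected cells. The construct is intended for transient transfection to disrupt AMBRA1 in human cells. The "#3" in its name implies that it is one of several AMBRA1 guides, and it was deposited with a study of AMBRA1 as a regulator of D-type cyclins.
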