Addgene plasmid #172607: px458-AMBRA1 #3
Purpose: Expresses gRNA #3 against AMBRA1 and Cas9 from S. pyogenes with 2A-EGFP
Depositing lab: Michele Pagano. Depositing organization: NYU Grossman School of Medicine. Publication: CRL4(AMBRA1) is a master regulator of D-type cyclins. Simoneschi D, Rona G, Zhou N, Jeong YT, Jiang S, Milletti G, Arbini AA, O'Sullivan A, Wang AA, Nithikasem S, Keegan S, Siu Y, Cianfanelli V, Maiani E, Nazio F, Cecconi F, Boccalatte F, Fenyo D, Jones DR, Busino L, Pagano M. Nature. 2021 Apr;592(7856):789-793. doi: 10.1038/s41586-021-03445-y. Epub 2021 Apr 14. PubMed 33854235.
Backbone
  Vector backbone: px458
  Backbone manufacturer: F. Zhang (Addgene plasmid #48138)
  Vector type: Mammalian Expression, CRISPR
  Selectable markers: EGFP
Growth in bacteria
  Bacterial resistance: Ampicillin, 100 μg/mL
  Growth temperature: 37°C
  Growth strain: DH5alpha
  Copy number: Unknown
Gene/Insert
  Gene/Insert name: gRNA against AMBRA1
  gRNA/shRNA sequence: TGGTAGAAGATAAAACCCGG
  Species: H. sapiens (human)
  Insert size (bp): 20
  Entrez Gene: AMBRA1 (a.k.a. DCAF3, WDR94)
  Promoter: U6
  Cloning method: Restriction Enzyme; 5′ cloning site BbsI (destroyed during cloning); 3′ cloning site BbsI (destroyed during cloning)
  Sequencing primers: 5′ GACTATCATATGCTTACCGT
Terms and licenses: Academic/Nonprofit Terms; Industry Terms: Not Available to Industry
How to cite: px458-AMBRA1 #3 was a gift from Michele Pagano (Addgene plasmid # 172607 ; http://n2t.net/addgene:172607 ; RRID:Addgene_172607)
